Addgene plasmid #57426: mEos2-Tensin1-C-14
Purpose: Localization: Focal Adhesions, Excitation: 505 / 569, Emission: 516 / 581
Depositing lab: Michael Davidson. Depositing organization: Florida State University, Tallahassee.
Backbone
  Vector backbone: mEos2-C1
  Backbone size w/o insert (bp): 4750
  Vector type: Mammalian Expression
  Selectable markers: Neomycin (select with G418)
Growth in bacteria
  Bacterial resistance: Kanamycin, 50 μg/mL
  Growth temperature: 37°C
  Growth strain: DH5alpha
  Copy number: High Copy
Gene/Insert
  Gene/Insert name: Tensin1 (alt name: NM_022648)
  Species: H. sapiens (human)
  Entrez Gene: TNS1 (a.k.a. MST091, MST122, MST127, MSTP091, MSTP122, MSTP127, MXRA6, PPP1R155, TNS)
  Promoter: CMV
  Tag / fusion protein: mEos2 (N terminal on backbone)
  Cloning method: Unknown
  Sequencing primers: 5′ CMV-F; 3′ SV40pA-R
Terms and licenses: Academic/Nonprofit Terms; Industry Terms
Depositor comments: . Excitation = 505 / 569; Emission = 516 / 581
How to cite: mEos2-Tensin1-C-14 was a gift from Michael Davidson (Addgene plasmid # 57426 ; http://n2t.net/addgene:57426 ; RRID:Addgene_57426)
