[The description below was written by a language model from this plasmid's Addgene catalogue record.]
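Description:
mEos2-Tensin1-C-14 is a mammalian expression plasmid built on the mEos2-C1 backbone (about 4.75 kb without insert), a C1-type fluorescent protein fusion vector. It is maintained as a high-copy plasmid in E. coli under kanamycin selection. It also carries a neomycin resistance marker, so transfected mammalian cells can be selected with G418. No feature table accompanies the record, so details such as the bacterial origin of replication and the exact arrangement of the resistance cassette are not stated. The listed 3′ sequencing primer implies an SV40 polyadenylation signal downstream of the insert.

The payload is human Tensin1 (TNS1), expressed from the CMV promoter as a fusion with mEos2 at its N terminus. The "C-14" in the name probably refers to this orientation and to the linker length between the two proteins, but the record does not explain it, and the cloning method is listed as unknown. Tensin1 is a focal adhesion protein, and the stated purpose of the construct is to label focal adhesions. mEos2 is a monomeric green-to-red photoconvertible fluorescent protein. The two recorded excitation/emission pairs, 505/516 nm and 569/581 nm, correspond to its unconverted green and converted red states.

The fusion is suited to live-cell or fixed-cell imaging of focal adhesion localization and dynamics. Photoconversion can be used to highlight and track a chosen subpopulation of the fusion protein. mEos2 is also commonly used for single-molecule localization microscopy such as PALM.
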