>Addgene plasmid #57426 | mEos2-Tensin1-C-14 | depositor partial sequence | sequence record 88560 | insert sequence
CTAGCGCTACCGGTCGCCACCATGAGTGCGATTAAGCCAGACATGAAGATCAAACTCCGTATGGAAGGCA
ACGTAAACGGGCACCACTTTGTGATCGACGGAGATGGTACAGGCAAGCCTTTTGAGGGAAAACAGAGTAT
GGATCTTGAAGTCAAAGAGGGCGGACCTCTGCCTTTTGCCTTTGATATCCTGACCACTGCATTCCATTAC
GGCAACAGGGTATTCGCCAAATATCCAGACAACATACAAGACTATTTTAAGCAGTCGTTTCCTAAGGGGT
ATTCGTGGGAACGAAGCTTGACTTTCGAAGACGGGGGCATTTGCATTGCCAGAAACGACATAACAATGGA
AGGGGACACTTTCTATAATAAAGTTCGATTTTATGGTACCAACTTTCCCGCCAATGGTCCAGTTATGCAG
AAGAAGACGCTGAAATGGGAGCCCTCCACTGAGAAAATGTATGTGCGTGATGGAGTGCTGACGGGTGATA
TTCATATGGCTTTGTTGCTTGAAGGAAATGCCCATTACCGATGTGACTTCAGAACTACTTACAAAGCTAA
GGAGAAGGGTGTCAAGTTACCAGGCTACCACTTTGTGGACCACTGCATTGAGATTTTAAGCCATGACAAA
GATTACAACAAGGTTAAGCTGTATGAGCATGCTGTTGCTCATTCTGGATTGCCTGACAATGCCAGACGAT
CCGGAAGTGCTGGGAGCGCAAGCGGAAGCGGAGGCTCCGGTAGTGTGAGCCGGACCATGGAGGACAGCTG
TGAGCTGGACCTGGTGTACGTCACAGAGAGGATCATCGCTGTCTCCTTCCCCAGCACAGCCAATGAGGAG
AACTTTCGGAGCAACCTCCGTGAGGTGGCGCAGATGCTCAAGTCCAAACATGGAGGCAACTACCTGCTGT
TCAACCTCTCTGAGCGGAGACCTGACATCACGAAGCTCCATGCCAAGGTACTGGAATTTGGCTGGCCCGA
CCTCCACACCCCAGCCCTGGAGAAGATATGCAGCATCTGTAAGGCCATGGACACATGGCTCAATGCAGAC
CCTCACAATGTCGTTGTTCTACACAACAAGGGAAACCGAGGCAGGATAGGAGTTGTCATCGCGGCTTACA
TGCACTACAGCAACATTTCTGCCAGTGCGGACCAGGCTCTGGATCGGTTTGCAATGAAGCGGTTCTATGA
GGATAAGATTGTGCCCATTGGCCAGCCATCCCAAAGAAGGTACGTGCATTACTTCAGTGGCCTGCTCTCC
GGCTCCATCAAAATGAACAACAAGCCCTTGTTTCTGCACCACGTGATCATGCACGGCATCCCCAACTTTG
AGTCTAAAGGAGGATGTCGGCCATTTCTCCGCATCTACCAGGCCATGCAACCTGTGTACACATCTGGCAT
CTACAACATCCCAGGAGACAGCCAGACTAGCGTCTGCATCACCATCGAGCCAGGACTGCTCTTGAAGGGA
GACATCTTGCTGAAGTGCTACCACAAGAAGTTCCGAAGCCCAGCCCGAGACGTCATCTTCCGTGTGCAGT
TCCACACCTGTGCCATCCATGACCTGGGGGTTGTCTTTGGGAAGGAGGACCTTGATGATGCTTTCAAAGA
TGATCGATTTCCAGAGTATGGCAAAGTGGAGTTTGTATTTTCTTATGGGCCAGAGAAAATTCAAGGCATG
GAGCACCTGGAGAACGGGCCGAGCGTGTCTGTGGACTATAACACCTCCGACCCCCTCATCCGCTGGGACT
CCTACGACAACTTCAGTGGGCATCGAGATGACGGCATGGAGGAGGTGGTGGGACACACGCAGGGGCCACT
AGATGGGAGCCTGTATGCTAAGGTGAAGAAGAAAGACTCCCTGCACGGCAGCACCGGGGCTGTTAATGCC
ACACGTCCTACACTGTCGGCCACCCCCAACCACGTGGAACACACGCTTTCTGTGAGCAGCGACTCGGGCA
ACTCCACAGCCTCCACCAAGACCGACAAGACCGACGAGCCTGTCCCCGGGGCCTCCAGTGCCACTGCTGC
CTTGAGTCCCCAGGAGAAGCGGGAGCTGGACCGCCTGCTGAGTGGCTTTGGCTTAGAGCGAGAGAAGCAA
GGCGCCATGTACCACACCCAGCACCTCAGGTCCCGCCCAGCAGGGGGCTCGGCTGTGCCCTCCTCTGGAC
GCCACGTTGTCCCAGCCCAGGTTCATGTCAATGGTGGGGCGTTAGCATCTGAGCGGGAGACAGACATCCT
GGACGATGAATTGCCAAACCAGGATGGTCACAGTGCGGGCAGCATGGGCACACTCTCTTCTCTGGACGGG
GTCACCAACACCAGTGAGGGGGGCTACCCAGAGGCCCTGTCCCCACTGACCAACGGTCTGGACAAGTCCT
ACCCCATGGAGCCTATGGTCAATGGAGGAGGCTACCCCTACGAGTCTGCCAGCCGGGCGGGGCCTGCCCA
TGCTGGCCACACGGCCCCCATGCGGCCCTCCTACTCTGCACAGGAGGGTTTAGCTGGCTACCAGAGGGAG
GGGCCCCACCCAGCCTGGCCACAGCCAGTGACCACCTCCCACTATGCCCATGACCCCAGCGGTATGTTCC
GCTCTCAATCCTTTTCGGAAGCTGAACCCCAGCTGCCCCCAGCTCCGGTCCGAGGGGGAAGCAGCCGGGA
GGCTGTGCAAAGGGGACTGAACTCGTGGCAGCAGCAGCAGCAGCAGCAGCAGCAGCCTCGCCCACCTCCA
CGCCAGCAGGAAAGAGCCCACTTGGAGAGTCTTGTAGCCAGCAGGCCCAGCCCTCAGCCATTGGCAGAGA
CCCCCATCCCCAGTCTCCCTGAGTTCCCGCGAGCAGCCTCCCAGCAGGAGATTGAACAGTCCATCGAAAC
ACTCAATATGCTGATGCTGGACCTGGAGCCAGCCTCCGCTGCTGCCCCACTACACAAGTCCCAGAGTGTC
CCCGGGGCCTGGCCAGGGGCTTCTCCACTCTCCTCCCAGCCCCTCTCTGGGTCCTCCCGTCAGTCCCATC
CACTGACCCAGTCCAGATATGGCTATATCCCCAGTGGGCATTCGTTGGGAACCCCTGAGCCAGCCCCACG
GGCCTCTCTGGAGTCTGTCCCTCCTGGCAGGTCTTACTCACCTTATGACTATCAGCCATGTTTGGCTGGG
CCTAACCAGGATTTCCATTCAAAGAGCCCAGCCTCTTCCTCCTTGCCTGCCTTCCTTCCGACCACCCACA
GCCCTCCAGGGCCTCAGCAACCCCCAGCCTCTCTCCCTGGCCTCACTGCTCAGCCTCTGCTCTCACCAAA
GGAAGCGACTTCAGACCCCTCCCGGACTCCAGAGGAGGAGCCATTGAATTTAGAAGGGCTGGTGGCCCAC
AGGGTAGCAGGGGTACAGGCTCGGGAGAAGCAGCCTGCAGAGCCCCCAGCCCCTCTGCGGAGGCGGGCGG
CCAGTGATGGACAGTATGAGAACCAGTCTCCAGAAGCCACATCCCCTCGTAGCCCTGGGGTTCGCTCCCC
TGTCCAGTGTGTCTCCCCGGAGCTGGCTCTTACCATCGCTCTCAATCCTGGAGGGCGGCCCAAAGAGCCC
CATTTGCACAGCTACAAGGAGGCCTTCGAGGAGATGGAGGGAACCTCCCCGAGCAGCCCACCACCCAGTG
GGGTGCGGTCCCCCCCGGGTCTGGCCAAGACACCCCTGTCTGCTCTGGGCCTGAAACCTCACAACCCAGC
GGACATCCTGTTGCACCCCACAGGAGTTACCAGAAGACGGATTCAGCCAGAGGAAGATGAGGGGAAGGTG
GTGGTCAGGCTGTCAGAAGAGCCCCGGAGCTATGTGGAGTCTGTGGCACGGACAGCGGTGGCTGGACCCC
GAGCTCAGGACTCTGAGCCCAAGAGCTTTAGTGCTCCAGCCACCCAGGCCTATGGCCATGAGATACCCCT
GAGGAACGGGACCCTGGGTGGCTCCTTTGTCTCCCCCAGCCCCCTCTCCACCAGCAGCCCCATCCTCAGT
GCTGACAGCACTTCAGTGGGGAGTTTCCCGTCGGGAGAGAGCAGTGACCAGGGTCCCCGGACGCCCACCC
AGCCTCTGTTGGAGTCTGGCTTCCGCTCAGGCAGCCTGGGACAGCCCAGCCCGTCTGCCCAGAGAAACTA
CCAGAGCTCTTCTCCTCTCCCGACTGTGGGCAGTAGCTACAGCAGCCCCGACTACTCACTTCAGCATTTC
AGCTCCTCTCCAGAAAGCCAGGCTCGCGCTCAGTTCAGTGTGGCTGGCGTCCACACGGTGCCTGGGAGCC
CTCAGGCGCGCCACAGAACAGTGGGCACCAACACTCCCCCTAGTCCTGGCTTCGGCTGGCGGGCCATCAA
TCCCAGCATGGCTGCCCCCAGCAGTCCCAGTTTGAGCCATCACCAGATGATGGGTCCACCAGGCACTGGC
TTCCATGGTAGCACTGTCTCCAGCCCCCAGAGCAGTGCAGCGACCACCCCGGGGAGCCCCAGCCTGTGTC
GGCACCCAGCAGGGGTCTACCAGGTTTCTGGCCTCCACAACAAAGTGGCCACCACCCCGGGGAGTCCCAG
CCTGGGCCGGCACCCTGGGGCTCACCAAGGCAACCTGGCCTCCGGTCTTCATAGCAATGCAATAGCCAGC
CCTGGAAGCCCCAGCCTGGGCCGTCACCTCGGAGGGTCTGGATCTGTGGTTCCCGGCAGCCCCTGCTTGG
ACCGGCATGTGGCCTATGGTGGCTATTCTACCCCGGAGGATCGGAGACCCACACTGTCCCGGCAGAGCAG
TGCCTCTGGCTACCAGGCTCCTTCCACGCCCTCCTTCCCTGTCTCCCCTGCCTACTACCCTGGCCTGAGC
AGCCCTGCCACCTCCCCGTCACCAGACTCCGCAGCCTTCCGGCAAGGGAGCCCAACACCAGCCTTGCCAG
AGAAGCGAAGGATGTCAGTGGGAGACCGGGCAGGCAGCCTCCCCAACTATGCCACCATCAATGGGAAGGT
GTCTTCGCCTGTCGCCAGCGGCATGTCCAGTCCCAGTGGGGGCAGCACCGTCTCCTTCTCCCACACTCTG
CCCGACTTCTCCAAGTACTCCATGCCAGACAACAGCCCGGAGACGCGGGCTAAAGTGAAGTTTGTCCAGG
ACACTTCTAAGTATTGGTACAAGCCTGAGATTTCCAGGGAGCAGGCCATCGCGCTCCTCAAGGACCAGGA
GCCGGGGGCCTTCATCATCCGCGACAGTCACTCCTTCCGAGGCGCGTACGGGCTGGCCATGAAGGTGTCT
TCGCCACCTCCAACCATCATGCAGCAGAATAAAAAAGGAGACATGACCCATGAGCTGGTCAGGCATTTTC
TGATAGAGACTGGCCCCAGAGGAGTCAAGCTCAAGGGCTGCCCCAATGAGCCAAACTTCGGATCGCTGTC
TGCCCTGGTCTACCAGCACTCCATCATCCCATTGGCCCTGCCTTGCAAGCTGGTCATTCCAAACCGAGAC
CCCACAGATGAATCGAAAGATAGCTCCGGCCCTGCCAACTCAACTGCAGACCTGCTGAAACAAGGGGCAG
CCTGCAATGTGCTCTTCGTCAACTCTGTGGACATGGAGTCACTCACTGGGCCACAGGCCATCTCTAAAGC
CACATCTGAGACGTTGGCTGCAGACCCCACGCCAGCTGCCACCATCGTTCACTTCAAAGTCTCTGCCCAG
GGAATCACTCTGACTGACAACCAGAGAAAGCTCTTTTTCAGACGCCACTACCCTCTCAACACTGTCACCT
TCTGTGACCTGGACCCACAGGAAAGAAAGTGGATGAAAACAGAGGGTGGTGCCCCTGCTAAGCTCTTCGG
CTTCGTGGCCCGGAAGCAGGGCAGCACCACGGACAACGCCTGCCACCTCTTTGCTGAGCTTGACCCCAAC
CAGCCGGCCTCTGCCATCGTCAACTTCGTCTCCAAGGTCATGCTGAATGCCGGCCAAAAGAGATGAGATC
CACCGGATCTAGATAACTGATCATAATCAGCCATACC
