>Addgene plasmid #57426 | mEos2-Tensin1-C-14 | addgene partial sequence | sequence record 151724 | AllEos-F 5'-GGAGAAGGGTGTCAAGTTAC-3'
CATTGAGATTTTAAGCCATGACAAAGATTACAACAAGGTTAAGCTGTATGAGCATGCTGTTGCTCATTCT
GGATTGCCTGACAATGCCAGACGATCCGGAAGTGCTGGGAGCGCAAGCGGAAGCGGAGGCTCCGGTAGTG
TGAGCCGGACCATGGAGGACAGCTGTGAGCTGGACCTGGTGTACGTCACAGAGAGGATCATCGCTGTCTC
CTTCCCCAGCACAGCCAATGAGGAGAACTTTCGGAGCAACCTCCGTGAGGTGGCGCAGATGCTCAAGTCC
AAACATGGAGGCAACTACCTGCTGTTCAACCTCTCTGAGCGGAGACCTGACATCACGAAGCTCCATGCCA
AGGTACTGGAATTTGGCTGGCCCGACCTCCACACCCCAGCCCTGGAGAAGATATGCAGCATCTGTAAGGC
CATGGACACATGGCTCAATGCAGACCCTCACAATGTCGTTGTTCTACACAACAAGGGAAACCGAGGCAGG
ATAGGAGTTGTCATCGCGGCTTACATGCACTACAGCAACATTTCTGCCAGTGCGGACCAGGCTCTGGATC
GGTTTGCAATGAAGCGGTTCTATGAGGATAAGATTGTGCCCATTGGCCAGCCATCCCAAAGAAGGTACGT
GCATTACTTCAGTGGCCTGCTCTCCGGCTCCATCAAAATGAACAACAAGCCCTTGTTTCTGCACCACGTG
ATCATGCACGGCATCCCCAACTTTGAGTCTAAAGGAGGATGTCGGCCATTTCTCCGCATCTACCAGGCCA
TGCAACCTGTGTACACATCTGGCATCTACAACATCCCAGGAGACAGCCAGACTAGCGTCTGCATCACCAT
CGAGCCAGGACTGCTCTTGAAGGGAGACATCT
